Addgene plasmid #69648: MP-J2
Purpose: Untargetted Bacterial Mutagenesis
Depositing lab: David Liu. Depositing organization: Harvard University. Publication: Development of potent in vivo mutagenesis plasmids with broad mutational spectra. Badran AH, Liu DR. Nat Commun. 2015 Oct 7;6:8425. doi: 10.1038/ncomms9425. PubMed 26443021.
Backbone
  Vector backbone: CloDF13
  Backbone manufacturer: David Liu Lab
  Backbone size w/o insert (bp): 2992
  Vector type: Bacterial Expression
Growth in bacteria
  Bacterial resistance: Chloramphenicol, 25 μg/mL
  Growth temperature: 37°C
  Growth strain: NEB Turbo
  Copy number: High Copy
Gene/Insert
  Gene/Insert name: rpsD14
  Promoter: E. coli PBAD
  Cloning method: Ligation Independent Cloning
  Sequencing primers: 5′ pBAD-F; 3′ CAT-F
Terms and licenses: Academic/Nonprofit Terms; Industry Terms: Not Available to Industry
Depositor comments: The authors strongly recommend that all MP-carrying strains be maintained in rich media supplemented by 25 mM glucose. The expression of the MP-borne mutators is regulated by the E. coli arabinose pBAD promoter, which is efficiently repressed at high concentrations of glucose. Please consult Badran and Liu, Nature Communications (2015) for more detailed strain maintenance protocols.
How to cite: MP-J2 was a gift from David Liu (Addgene plasmid # 69648 ; http://n2t.net/addgene:69648 ; RRID:Addgene_69648)
