[The description below was written by a language model from this plasmid's Addgene catalogue record and pLannotate feature annotations shown in this document.]
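Description:
MP-J2 is a small (about 3.6 kb) bacterial expression plasmid from a series of "mutagenesis plasmids" (MPs) built for untargeted in vivo mutagenesis in Escherichia coli. It replicates from the CloDF13 (CDF) origin, which is compatible with other common origin classes, so it can coexist in a cell with additional plasmids. Selection is by chloramphenicol resistance, provided by a chloramphenicol acetyltransferase gene driven by its own cat promoter. The record lists it as high copy.

The payload is a single arabinose-inducible cassette. The regulator araC is encoded divergently from the araBAD (PBAD) promoter, which drives the insert named rpsD14. The feature annotation identifies this insert as a fragment of E. coli rpsD, the gene for ribosomal protein S4 (also known as ramA). This suggests that rpsD14 is a truncated or variant allele rather than the full wild-type gene, although the record does not describe the specific alteration. Mutant S4 alleles of the ram class are generally associated with reduced translational fidelity, which is presumably why this one was tested as a candidate mutator, but the record does not state the intended mechanism. A bidirectional tonB terminator follows the insert and separates it from the convergently oriented resistance gene. An rrnB T1 terminator lies between the origin and araC.

Expression of the mutator is switched on with arabinose and is efficiently repressed by glucose. The depositors stress this repression as important for keeping MP-carrying strains stable until mutagenesis is wanted. The plasmid is suited to raising mutation rates on demand, for example in directed or continuous evolution experiments.
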