Features (pLannotate 1.2.2; 8 found; start..end, strand, type, name):
     39..777     -  rep_origin     CloDF13 ori: Plasmids containing the CloDF13 (CDF) origin of replication can be propagated in E. coli cells that contain additional plasmids with compatible origins.
    867..912     +  terminator     rrnB T1 terminator: transcription terminator T1 from the E. coli rrnB gene
    927..1805    -  CDS            araC: L-arabinose regulatory protein; araC
   1951..2116    +  promoter       araBAD promoter: araBAD; promoter of the L-arabinose operon of E. coli; the araC regulatory gene is transcribed in the opposite direction (Guzman et al., 1995)
   2166..2699    +  CDS            rpsD (fragment): RS4_ECOLI - Also known as ramA. Experimental evidence at protein level: Swiss-Prot protein existence level 1. Part of the processive rRNA transcription and antitermination complex (rrnTAC). The complex forms an RNA-chaperone ring around the RNA exit tunnel of RNA polymerase (RNAP). It supports rapid transcription and antitermination of rRNA operons, cotranscriptional rRNA folding, and annealing of distal rRNA regions to allow correct ribosome biogenesis. This subunit may play a particular role in long- distance rRNA annealing needed for pre-rRNA processing. From Escherichia coli (strain K12).
   2741..2772    +  terminator     tonB terminator: bidirectional E. coli tonB-P14 transcription terminator
   2788..3447    -  CDS            CmR: chloramphenicol acetyltransferase; cat; confers resistance to chloramphenicol
   3448..3545    -  promoter       cat promoter: promoter of the E. coli cat gene encoding chloramphenicol acetyltransferase
>Addgene plasmid #69648 | MP-J2 | depositor full sequence | sequence record 123388 | Full Sequence
CACTCGGTCGCTACGCTCCGGGCGTGAGACTGCGGCGGGCGCTGCGGACACATACAAAGTTACCCACAGA
TTCCGTGGATAAGCAGGGGACTAACATGTGAGGCAAAACAGCAGGGCCGCGCCGGTGGCGTTTTTCCATA
GGCTCCGCCCTCCTGCCAGAGTTCACATAAACAGACGCTTTTCCGGTGCATCTGTGGGAGCCGTGAGGCT
CAACCATGAATCTGACAGTACGGGCGAAACCCGACAGGACTTAAAGATCCCCACCGTTTCCGGCGGGTCG
CTCCCTCTTGCGCTCTCCTGTTCCGACCCTGCCGTTTACCGGATACCTGTTCCGCCTTTCTCCCTTACGG
GAAGTGTGGCGCTTTCTCATAGCTCACACACTGGTATCTCGGCTCGGTGTAGGTCGTTCGCTCCAAGCTG
GGCTGTAAGCAAGAACTCCCCGTTCAGCCCGACTGCTGCGCCTTATCCGGTAACTGTTCACTTGAGTCCA
ACCCGGAAAAGCACGGTAAAACGCCACTGGCAGCAGCCATTGGTAACTGGGAGTTCGCAGAGGATTTGTT
TAGCTAAACACGCGGTTGCTCTTGAAGTGTGCGCCAAAGTCCGGCTACACTGGAAGGACAGATTTGGTTG
CTGTGCTCTGCGAAAGCCAGTTACCACGGTTAAGCAGTTCCCCAACTGACTTAACCTTCGATCAAACCAC
CTCCCCAGGTGGTTTTTTCGTTTACAGGGCAAAAGATTACGCGCAGAAAAAAAGGATCTCAAGAAGATCC
TTTGATCTTTTCTACTGAACCGCTCTAGATTTCAGTGCAATTTATCTCTTCAAATGTAGCACCTGAAGTC
AGCCCAGGAGGAAGAGGACATCCGGTCAAATAAAACGAAAGGCTCAGTCGAAAGACTGGGCCTTTCGTTT
TAGACTTAGGGACCCTTTATGACAACTTGACGGCTACATCATTCACTTTTTCTTCACAACCGGCACGGAA
CTCGCTCGGGCTGGCCCCGGTGCATTTTTTAAATACCCGCGAGAAATAGAGTTGATCGTCAAAACCAACA
TTGCGACCGACGGTGGCGATAGGCATCCGGGTGGTGCTCAAAAGCAGCTTCGCCTGGCTGATACGTTGGT
CCTCGCGCCAGCTTAAGACGCTAATCCCTAACTGCTGGCGGAAAAGATGTGACAGACGCGACGGCGACAA
GCAAACATGCTGTGCGACGCTGGCGATATCAAAATTGCTGTCTGCCAGGTGATCGCTGATGTACTGACAA
GCCTCGCGTACCCGATTATCCATCGGTGGATGGAGCGACTCGTTAATCGCTTCCATGCGCCGCAGTAACA
ATTGCTCAAGCAGATTTATCGCCAGCAGCTCCGAATAGCGCCCTTCCCCTTGCCCGGCGTTAATGATTTG
CCCAAACAGGTCGCTGAAATGCGGCTGGTGCGCTTCATCCGGGCGAAAGAACCCCGTATTGGCAAATATT
GACGGCCAGTTAAGCCATTCATGCCAGTAGGCGCGCGGACGAAAGTAAACCCACTGGTGATACCATTCGC
GAGCCTCCGGATGACGACCGTAGTGATGAATCTCTCCTGGCGGGAACAGCAAAATATCACCCGGTCGGCA
AACAAATTCTCGTCCCTGATTTTTCACCACCCCCTGACCGCGAATGGTGAGATTGAGAATATAACCTTTC
ATTCCCAGCGGTCGGTCGATAAAAAAATCGAGATAACCGTTGGCCTCAATCGGCGTTAAACCCGCCACCA
GATGGGCATTAAACGAGTATCCCGGCAGCAGGGGATCATTTTGCGCTTCAGCCATACTTTTCATACTCCC
ACCATTCAGAGAAGAAACCAATTGTCCATATTGCATCAGACATTGCCGTCACTGCGTCTTTTACTGGCTC
TTCTCGCTAACCCAACCGGTAACCCCGCTTATTAAAAGCATTCTGTAACAAAGCGGGACCAAAGCCATGA
CAAAAACGCGTAACAAAAGTGTCTATAATCACGGCAGAAAAGTCCACATTGATTATTTGCACGGCGTCAC
ACTTTGCTATGCCATAGCATTTTTATCCATAAGATTAGCGGATCCTACCTGACGCTTTTTATCGCAACTC
TCTACTGTTTCTCCATACCCGTTTTTTTGGACGCGTACAACTCAAGTCTGACATAAATGACCGCTATGGC
AAGATATTTGGGTCCTAAGCTCAAGCTGAGCCGTCGTGAGGGCACCGACTTATTCCTTAAGTCTGGCGTT
CGCGCGATCGATACCAAGTGTAAAATTGAACAAGCTCCTGGCCAGCACGGTGCGCGTAAACCGCGTCTGT
CTGACTATGGTGTGCAGTTGCGTGAAAAGCAAAAAGTTCGCCGTATCTATGGTGTGCTGGAGCGTCAGTT
CCGTAACTACTACAAAGAAGCAGCACGTCTGAAAGGCAACACCGGTGAAAACCTGTTGGCTCTGCTGGAA
GGTCGTCTGGACAACGTTGTATACCGTATGGGCTTCGGTGCCACTCGTGCAGAAGCACGTCAGCTGGTTA
GCCATAAAGCAATTATGGTAAACGGTCGTGTTGTTAACATCGCTTCTTATCAGGTTAGTCCGAATGACGT
TGTAAGCATTCGTGAGAAAGCGAAGAAGCAGTCTCGCGTGAAAGCCGCTCTGGAGCTGGCTGAGCAGCGT
GAAAAGCCAACCTGGCTGGAAGTTGATGCTGGCAAGATGGCAAGGTACGTTTAAACTTAATTAACGGCAC
TCCTCAGCCAAGTCAAAAGCCTCCGACCGGAGGCTTTTGACTACATGCCCATGGCGTTTACGCCCCGCCC
TGCCACTCATCGCAGTACTGTTGTAATTCATTAAGCATTCTGCCGACATGGAAGCCATCACAAACGGCAT
GATGAACCTGAATCGCCAGCGGCATCAGCACCTTGTCGCCTTGCGTATAATATTTGCCCATAGTGAAAAC
GGGGGCGAAGAAGTTGTCCATATTGGCCACGTTTAAATCAAAACTGGTGAAACTCACCCAGGGATTGGCT
GAGACGAAAAACATATTCTCAATAAACCCTTTAGGGAAATAGGCCAGGTTTTCACCGTAACACGCCACAT
CTTGCGAATATATGTGTAGAAACTGCCGGAAATCGTCGTGGTATTCACTCCAGAGCGATGAAAACGTTTC
AGTTTGCTCATGGAAAACGGTGTAACAAGGGTGAACACTATCCCATATCACCAGCTCACCGTCTTTCATT
GCCATACGGAACTCCGGATGAGCATTCATCAGGCGGGCAAGAATGTGAATAAAGGCCGGATAAAACTTGT
GCTTATTTTTCTTTACGGTCTTTAAAAAGGCCGTAATATCCAGCTGAACGGTCTGGTTATAGGTACATTG
AGTAACTGACTGAAATGCCTCAAAATGTTCTTTACGATGCCATTGGGATATATCAACGGTGGTATATCCA
GTGATTTTTTTCTCCATTTTAGCTTCCTTAGCTCCTGAAAATCTCGATAACTCAAAAAATACGCCCGGTA
GTGATCTTATTTCATTATGGTGAAAGTTGGAACCTCTTACGTGCCAAGCCAAATAGGCCGT
