>Addgene plasmid #69648 | MP-J2 | addgene partial sequence | sequence record 127935 | CAT-F 5'-GTTTGTGATGGCTTCCATGTC-3'
GAGTGGCAGGGCGGGGCGTAAACGCCATGGGCATGTAGTCAAAAGCCTCCGGTCGGAGGCTTTTGACTTG
GCTGAGGAGTGCCGTTAATTAAGTTTAAACGTACCTTGCCATCTTGCCAGCATCAACTTCCAGCCAGGTT
GGCTTTTCACGCTGCTCAGCCAGCTCCAGAGCGGCTTTCACGCGAGACTGCTTCTTCGCTTTCTCACGAA
TGCTTACAACGTCATTCGGACTAACCTGATAAGAAGCGATGTTAACAACACGACCGTTTACCATAATTGC
TTTATGGCTAACCAGCTGACGTGCTTCTGCACGAGTGGCACCGAAGCCCATACGGTATACAACGTTGTCC
AGACGACCTTCCAGCAGAGCCAACAGGTTTTCACCGGTGTTGCCTTTCAGACGTGCTGCTTCTTTGTAGT
AGTTACGGAACTGACGCTCCAGCACACCATAGATACGGCGAACTTTTTGCTTTTCACGCAACTGCACACC
ATAGTCAGACAGACGCGGTTTACGCGCACCGTGCTGGCCAGGAGCTTGTTCAATTTTACACTTGGTATCG
ATCGCGCGAACGCCAGACTTAAGGAATAAGTCGGTGCCCTCACGACGGCTCAGCTTGAGCTTAGGACCCA
AATATCTTGCCATAGCGGTCATTTATGTCAGACTTGAGTTGTACGCGTCCAAA
